Addgene plasmid #141896: TFORF2054
Purpose: Lentiviral vector for overexpressing transcription factor ORFs with unique 24-bp barcodes. Barcodes facilitate identification of transcription factors in pooled screens.
Depositing lab: Feng Zhang. Depositing organization: Broad Institute. Publication: A transcription factor atlas of directed differentiation. Joung J, Ma S, Tay T, Geiger-Schuller KR, Kirchgatterer PC, Verdine VK, Guo B, Arias-Garcia MA, Allen WE, Singh A, Kuksenko O, Abudayyeh OO, Gootenberg JS, Fu Z, Macrae RK, Buenrostro JD, Regev A, Zhang F. Cell. 2023 Jan 5;186(1):209-229.e26. doi: 10.1016/j.cell.2022.11.026. PubMed 36608654.
Backbone
  Vector backbone: pLX_TRC317
  Backbone manufacturer: Broad Institute Genetic Perturbation Platform
  Backbone size w/o insert (bp): 8264
  Vector type: Mammalian Expression, Lentiviral
  Selectable markers: Puromycin
Growth in bacteria
  Bacterial resistance: Ampicillin, 100 μg/mL
  Growth temperature: 37°C
  Growth strain: NEB Stable
  Copy number: High Copy
Gene/Insert
  Gene/Insert name: BCL3
  Species: H. sapiens (human)
  Insert size (bp): 1466
  Entrez Gene: BCL3 (a.k.a. BCL4, D19S37)
  Promoter: EF1a
  Cloning method: Unknown
  Sequencing primers: 5′ GGGTGGAGACTGAAGTTAGGCCAG; 3′ CACATAGCGTAAAAGGAGCAACATAG
Terms and licenses: Academic/Nonprofit Terms; Industry Terms: Not Available to Industry
Depositor comments: NM_005178,ENST00000164227 . The transcription factor ORF portion of this plasmid was synthesized by Genewiz. Please test multiple small colonies in case of plasmid recombination. To make this collection available in a timely manner, a portion of this collection was not fully sequenced by Addgene. If an Addgene verified full plasmid sequence is not available, please contact us prior to placing an order to request the full sequence.
How to cite: TFORF2054 was a gift from Feng Zhang (Addgene plasmid # 141896 ; http://n2t.net/addgene:141896 ; RRID:Addgene_141896)
