[The description below was written by a language model from this plasmid's Addgene catalogue record and pLannotate feature annotations shown in this document.]
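Description:
TFORF2054 is a lentiviral mammalian expression plasmid built on the pLX_TRC317 backbone and carrying the human BCL3 open reading frame, one member of a barcoded transcription factor ORF collection. It is maintained in E. coli through a high-copy ColE1/pUC-type origin with ampicillin selection (AmpR under its own bla promoter). The backbone also retains an f1 origin and remnants of a lac/lacZα cloning region flanked by T7 and T3 promoters. The sequenced record is 9,730 nt, consistent with the stated backbone and insert sizes. The depositor warns that the plasmid can recombine in bacteria, as is common for LTR-containing vectors.

The viral portion has a third-generation layout. An RSV promoter drives a truncated HIV-1 5' LTR, followed by the Ψ packaging signal with a gag fragment, the Rev response element for Rev-dependent nuclear export of the genomic RNA, a cPPT/CTS element, and a self-inactivating ΔU3 3' LTR followed by an SV40 polyadenylation signal. Between the LTRs sit two expression units. An SV40 early promoter drives puromycin N-acetyltransferase for selecting transduced cells, and the strong constitutive EF-1α promoter drives BCL3, with a WPRE downstream to enhance transcript expression. BCL3 is a regulator of NF-κB target gene transcription.

According to the catalogue entry, each construct in the collection also carries a unique 24-bp barcode. It is not annotated in the feature table, so its position cannot be stated from the record, although a short U6 promoter fragment is annotated between the ORF and the WPRE. The barcodes allow each overexpressed factor to be identified in pooled screens, and the associated publication applies the collection to directed differentiation.
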