Features (pLannotate 1.2.2; 31 found; start..end, strand, type, name):
      5..231     +  promoter       RSV promoter: Rous sarcoma virus enhancer/promoter
    232..412     +  LTR            5' LTR (truncated): truncated 5' long terminal repeat (LTR) from HIV-1
    459..584     +  misc_feature   HIV-1 Ψ: packaging signal of human immunodeficiency virus type 1
    568..931     +  CDS            HIV-1 gag (fragment): gag protein from human immunodeficiency virus 1; gag
   1077..1310    +  misc_feature   RRE: The Rev response element (RRE) of HIV-1 allows for Rev-dependent mRNA export from the nucleus to the cytoplasm.
   1687..1713    +  CDS            Rev (fragment): human immunodeficiency virus 1 (HIV-1) Rev protein; rev; enhances nuclear export of unspliced and incompletely spliced viral mRNAs
   1720..1743    +  promoter       SV40 promoter (fragment): SV40 early promoter
   1744..1815    +  promoter       SV40 promoter (fragment): SV40 enhancer and early promoter
   1839..1974    +  rep_origin     SV40 ori: SV40 origin of replication
   2020..2616    +  CDS            PuroR (fragment): puromycin N-acetyltransferase; pac from Streptomyces; confers resistance to puromycin
   2665..2782    +  misc_feature   cPPT/CTS: central polypurine tract and central termination sequence of HIV-1
   2847..2913    +  CDS            small t antigen (fragment): SV40 (simian virus 40) small t antigen
   2920..4098    +  promoter       EF-1α promoter: strong constitutive promoter for human elongation factor EF-1α
   4115..5476    +  CDS            BCL3: BCL3_HUMAN - Also known as BCL4, D19S37. Experimental evidence at protein level: Swiss-Prot protein existence level 1. Contributes to the regulation of transcriptional activation of NF-kappa-B target genes. In the cytoplasm, inhibits the nuclear translocation of the NF-kappa-B p50 subunit. In the nucleus, acts as transcriptional activator that promotes transcription of NF-kappa-B target genes. Contributes to the regulation of cell proliferation (By similarity). From Homo sapiens (Human).
   5492..5545    +  promoter       U6 promoter (fragment): RNA polymerase III promoter for human U6 snRNA
   5587..6175    +  misc_feature   WPRE: woodchuck hepatitis virus posttranscriptional regulatory element
   6226..6245    +  misc_feature   cPPT/CTS (fragment): central polypurine tract and central termination sequence of HIV-1
   6247..6480    +  LTR            3' LTR (ΔU3): self-inactivating 3' long terminal repeat (LTR) from HIV-1
   6558..6679    +  polyA_signal   SV40 poly(A) signal: SV40 polyadenylation signal
   6719..6854    +  rep_origin     SV40 ori: SV40 origin of replication
   6875..6893    -  promoter       T7 promoter: promoter for bacteriophage T7 RNA polymerase
   6901..7056    +  CDS            lacZα (fragment): LacZα fragment of β-galactosidase; lacZ fragment
   7061..7489    +  rep_origin     f1 ori (sequence partly withheld): f1 bacteriophage origin of replication; arrow indicates direction of (+) strand synthesis
   7542..7646    +  promoter       AmpR promoter: bla
   7647..8507    +  CDS            AmpR: β-lactamase; bla; confers resistance to ampicillin, carbenicillin, and related antibiotics
   8678..9266    +  rep_origin     ori: high-copy-number ColE1/pMB1/pBR322/pUC origin of replication
   9449..9541    +  CDS            lacI (fragment): lac repressor; lacI; The lac repressor binds to the lac operator to inhibit transcription in E. coli. This inhibition can be relieved by adding lactose or isopropyl-β-D-thiogalactopyranoside (IPTG).
   9554..9575    +  protein_bind   CAP binding site: CAP binding activates transcription in the presence of cAMP. E. coli catabolite activator protein
   9590..9620    +  promoter       lac promoter: promoter for the E. coli lac operon
   9628..9644    +  protein_bind   lac operator: The lac repressor binds to the lac operator to inhibit transcription in E. coli. This inhibition can be relieved by adding lactose or isopropyl-β-D-thiogalactopyranoside (IPTG). lac repressor encoded by lacI
   9689..9707    +  promoter       T3 promoter: promoter for bacteriophage T3 RNA polymerase
>Addgene plasmid #141896 | TFORF2054 | addgene full sequence | sequence record 415066 | Addgene NGS Result
TTAATGTAGTCTTATGCAATACTCTTGTAGTCTTGCAACATGGTAACGATGAGTTAGCAACATGCCTTAC
AAGGAGAGAAAAAGCACCGTGCATGCCGATTGGTGGAAGTAAGGTGGTACGATCGTGCCTTATTAGGAAG
GCAACAGACGGGTCTGACATGGATTGGACGAACCACTGAATTGCCGCATTGCAGAGATATTGTATTTAAG
TGCCTAGCTCGATACATAAACGGGTCTCTCTGGTTAGACCAGATCTGAGCCTGGGAGCTCTCTGGCTAAC
TAGGGAACCCACTGCTTAAGCCTCAATAAAGCTTGCCTTGAGTGCTTCAAGTAGTGTGTGCCCGTCTGTT
GTGTGACTCTGGTAACTAGAGATCCCTCAGACCCTTTTAGTCAGTGTGGAAAATCTCTAGCAGTGGCGCC
CGAACAGGGACTTGAAAGCGAAAGGGAAACCAGAGGAGCTCTCTCGACGCAGGACTCGGCTTGCTGAAGC
GCGCACGGCAAGAGGCGAGGGGCGGCGACTGGTGAGTACGCCAAAAATTTTGACTAGCGGAGGCTAGAAG
GAGAGAGATGGGTGCGAGAGCGTCAGTATTAAGCGGGGGAGAATTAGATCGCGATGGGAAAAAATTCGGT
TAAGGCCAGGGGGAAAGAAAAAATATAAATTAAAACATATAGTATGGGCAAGCAGGGAGCTAGAACGATT
CGCAGTTAATCCTGGCCTGTTAGAAACATCAGAAGGCTGTAGACAAATACTGGGACAGCTACAACCATCC
CTTCAGACAGGATCAGAAGAACTTAGATCATTATATAATACAGTAGCAACCCTCTATTGTGTGCATCAAA
GGATAGAGATAAAAGACACCAAGGAAGCTTTAGACAAGATAGAGGAAGAGCAAAACAAAAGTAAGACCAC
CGCACAGCAAGCGGCCGCTGATCTTCAGACCTGGAGGAGGAGATATGAGGGACAATTGGAGAAGTGAATT
ATATAAATATAAAGTAGTAAAAATTGAACCATTAGGAGTAGCACCCACCAAGGCAAAGAGAAGAGTGGTG
CAGAGAGAAAAAAGAGCAGTGGGAATAGGAGCTTTGTTCCTTGGGTTCTTGGGAGCAGCAGGAAGCACTA
TGGGCGCAGCGTCAATGACGCTGACGGTACAGGCCAGACAATTATTGTCTGGTATAGTGCAGCAGCAGAA
CAATTTGCTGAGGGCTATTGAGGCGCAACAGCATCTGTTGCAACTCACAGTCTGGGGCATCAAGCAGCTC
CAGGCAAGAATCCTGGCTGTGGAAAGATACCTAAAGGATCAACAGCTCCTGGGGATTTGGGGTTGCTCTG
GAAAACTCATTTGCACCACTGCTGTGCCTTGGAATGCTAGTTGGAGTAATAAATCTCTGGAACAGATTTG
GAATCACACGACCTGGATGGAGTGGGACAGAGAAATTAACAATTACACAAGCTTAATACACTCCTTAATT
GAAGAATCGCAAAACCAGCAAGAAAAGAATGAACAAGAATTATTGGAATTAGATAAATGGGCAAGTTTGT
GGAATTGGTTTAACATAACAAATTGGCTGTGGTATATAAAATTATTCATAATGATAGTAGGAGGCTTGGT
AGGTTTAAGAATAGTTTTTGCTGTACTTTCTATAGTGAATAGAGTTAGGCAGGGATATTCACCATTATCG
TTTCAGACCCACCTCCCAACCCCGAGGGGACCCATGCATTGCATCTCAATTAGTCAGCAACCAGGTGTGG
AAAGTCCCCAGGCTCCCCAGCAGGCAGAAGTATGCAAAGCATGCGTCTCAATTAGTCAGCAACCATAGTC
CCGCCCCTAACTCCGCCCATCCCGCCCCTAACTCCGCCCAGTTCCGCCCATTCTCCGCCCCATGGCTGAC
TAATTTTTTTTATTTATGCAGAGGCCGAGGCCGCCTCGGCCTCTGAGCTATTCCAGAAGTAGTGAGGAGG
CTTTTTTGGAGGCCTAGGCTTTTGCAAAAAGCTTTCTAGAGGTACCACCGGAGCTTACCATGACCGAGTA
CAAGCCCACGGTGCGCCTCGCCACCCGCGACGACGTCCCCAGGGCCGTACGCACCCTCGCCGCCGCGTTC
GCCGACTACCCCGCCACGCGCCACACCGTCGATCCGGACCGCCACATCGAGCGGGTCACCGAGCTGCAAG
AACTCTTCCTCACGCGCGTCGGGCTCGACATCGGCAAGGTGTGGGTCGCGGACGACGGCGCCGCCGTGGC
GGTCTGGACCACGCCGGAGAGCGTCGAAGCGGGGGCGGTGTTCGCCGAGATCGGCCCGCGCATGGCCGAG
TTGAGCGGTTCCCGGCTGGCCGCGCAGCAACAGATGGAAGGCCTCCTGGCGCCGCACCGGCCCAAGGAGC
CCGCGTGGTTCCTGGCCACCGTCGGCGTCTCGCCCGACCACCAGGGCAAGGGTCTGGGCAGCGCCGTCGT
GCTCCCCGGAGTGGAGGCGGCCGAGCGCGCCGGGGTGCCCGCCTTCCTGGAGACCTCCGCGCCCCGCAAC
CTCCCCTTCTACGAGCGGCTCGGCTTCACCGTCACCGCCGACGTCGAGGTGCCCGAAGGACCGCGCACCT
GGTGCATGACCCGCAAGCCCGGTGCCAGTTAACGAATTCTAGATCTTGAGACAAATGGCAGTATTCATCC
ACAATTTTAAAAGAAAAGGGGGGATTGGGGGGTACAGTGCAGGGGAAAGAATAGTAGACATAATAGCAAC
AGACATACAAACTAAAGAATTACAAAAACAAATTACAAAAATTCAAAATTTTCGGGTTTATTACAGGGAC
AGCAGAGATCCACTTTGGCGCCGGCTCGAGGCCTGCAGGTGCAAAGATGGATAAAGTTTTAAACAGAGAG
GAATCTTTGCAGCTAATGGACCTTCTAGGTCTTGAAAGGAGTGGGAATTGGCTCCGGTGCCCGTCAGTGG
GCAGAGCGCACATCGCCCACAGTCCCCGAGAAGTTGGGGGGAGGGGTCGGCAATTGAACCGGTGCCTAGA
GAAGGTGGCGCGGGGTAAACTGGGAAAGTGATGTCGTGTACTGGCTCCGCCTTTTTCCCGAGGGTGGGGG
AGAACCGTATATAAGTGCAGTAGTCGCCGTGAACGTTCTTTTTCGCAACGGGTTTGCCGCCAGAACACAG
GTAAGTGCCGTGTGTGGTTCCCGCGGGCCTGGCCTCTTTACGGGTTATGGCCCTTGCGTGCCTTGAATTA
CTTCCACCTGGCTGCAGTACGTGATTCTTGATCCCGAGCTTCGGGTTGGAAGTGGGTGGGAGAGTTCGAG
GCCTTGCGCTTAAGGAGCCCCTTCGCCTCGTGCTTGAGTTGAGGCCTGGCCTGGGCGCTGGGGCCGCCGC
GTGCGAATCTGGTGGCACCTTCGCGCCTGTCTCGCTGCTTTCGATAAGTCTCTAGCCATTTAAAATTTTT
GATGACCTGCTGCGACGCTTTTTTTCTGGCAAGATAGTCTTGTAAATGCGGGCCAAGATCTGCACACTGG
TATTTCGGTTTTTGGGGCCGCGGGCGGCGACGGGGCCCGTGCGTCCCAGCGCACATGTTCGGCGAGGCGG
GGCCTGCGAGCGCGGCCACCGAGAATCGGACGGGGGTAGTCTCAAGCTGGCCGGCCTGCTCTGGTGCCTG
GCCTCGCGCCGCCGTGTATCGCCCCGCCCTGGGCGGCAAGGCTGGCCCGGTCGGCACCAGTTGCGTGAGC
GGAAAGATGGCCGCTTCCCGGCCCTGCTGCAGGGAGCTCAAAATGGAGGACGCGGCGCTCGGGAGAGCGG
GCGGGTGAGTCACCCACACAAAGGAAAAGGGCCTTTCCGTCCTCAGCCGTCGCTTCATGTGACTCCACGG
AGTACCGGGCGCCGTCCAGGCACCTCGATTAGTTCTCGAGCTTTTGGAGTACGTCGTCTTTAGGTTGGGG
GGAGGGGTTTTATGCGATGGAGTTTCCCCACACTGAGTGGGTGGAGACTGAAGTTAGGCCAGCTTGGCAC
TTGATGTAATTCTCCTTGGAATTTGCCCTTTTTGAGTTTGGATCTTGGTTCATTCTCAAGCCTCAGACAG
TGGTTCAAAGTTTTTTTCTTCCATTTCAGGTGTCGTGAGGCTAGCACCGCCACCATGCCCCGATGCCCCG
CGGGGGCCATGGACGAGGGGCCCGTGGACCTGCGCACCCGGCCCAAGGCCGCCGGACTCCCGGGCGCCGC
GCTGCCGCTCCGCAAGCGCCCGCTGCGCGCGCCCTCCCCGGAGCCCGCCGCTCCCCGCGGCGCTGCGGGC
CTTGTCGTCCCCCTGGACCCTCTGCGCGGCGGCTGCGACCTGCCGGCGGTCCCCGGGCCCCCCCACGGCC
TGGCCCGGCCGGAGGCGCTTTACTACCCCGGAGCCTTACTGCCTTTGTACCCCACTCGGGCCATGGGCTC
CCCGTTTCCTCTGGTGAACCTGCCTACACCCCTATACCCCATGATGTGCCCCATGGAACACCCCCTTTCT
GCTGACATCGCCATGGCCACCCGTGCAGATGAGGACGGAGACACGCCTCTCCATATTGCTGTGGTGCAGG
GTAACCTGCCAGCTGTGCACCGGCTGGTCAACCTCTTCCAGCAGGGGGGCCGGGAGCTCGACATCTACAA
CAACCTACGGCAGACACCGCTCCACCTGGCTGTGATCACCACATTACCGTCTGTGGTCCGGCTCCTGGTG
ACAGCTGGTGCCAGCCCCATGGCGCTGGACCGCCATGGCCAGACGGCCGCTCACCTGGCGTGCGAGCACC
GCAGCCCGACCTGCCTGCGAGCCCTGCTGGACAGCGCAGCTCCGGGCACGTTGGACCTGGAGGCCCGCAA
TTATGACGGGCTCACCGCCCTGCACGTGGCAGTGAACACCGAGTGCCAAGAAACCGTGCAGCTCTTGCTA
GAGCGCGGTGCCGACATCGACGCAGTGGACATTAAGAGCGGCCGCTCCCCGCTCATCCACGCCGTGGAAA
ACAACAGCCTTAGCATGGTGCAGCTGCTGCTGCAGCACGGCGCCAACGTGAACGCGCAAATGTACTCCGG
CAGCTCCGCCCTGCACTCAGCGTCCGGCCGCGGGCTCCTCCCGCTGGTGCGCACGCTGGTCCGCAGCGGC
GCTGACAGCAGCCTCAAGAACTGCCACAACGACACGCCGCTCATGGTGGCGCGCAGCCGCAGGGTCATCG
ACATCCTGAGGGGGAAGGCCACCCGGCCTGCTTCCACCTCCCAGCCAGACCCCTCCCCTGACCGGAGCGC
CAACACCTCCCCCGAGAGCAGCAGCCGCCTCAGCTCCAATGGTCTTCTCTCCGCATCACCATCCTCCTCA
CCCTCCCAGTCTCCCCCCAGGGACCCCCCTGGATTCCCCATGGCTCCTCCCAATTTCTTCCTTCCTTCCC
CATCTCCACCCGCCTTCCTGCCCTTTGCTGGGGTCCTCCGAGGCCCTGGCCGGCCGGTGCCCCCCTCCCC
AGCTCCAGGAGGCAGCTAGTAATGAACTAGTCCGTAACTTGAAAGTATTTCGATTTCTTGGCTTTATATA
TCTTGTGGAAAGGACGAAGATGTTCACTAAGTCGATAGCGGACGCGTTAAGTCGACAATCAACCTCTGGA
TTACAAAATTTGTGAAAGATTGACTGGTATTCTTAACTATGTTGCTCCTTTTACGCTATGTGGATACGCT
GCTTTAATGCCTTTGTATCATGCTATTGCTTCCCGTATGGCTTTCATTTTCTCCTCCTTGTATAAATCCT
GGTTGCTGTCTCTTTATGAGGAGTTGTGGCCCGTTGTCAGGCAACGTGGCGTGGTGTGCACTGTGTTTGC
TGACGCAACCCCCACTGGTTGGGGCATTGCCACCACCTGTCAGCTCCTTTCCGGGACTTTCGCTTTCCCC
CTCCCTATTGCCACGGCGGAACTCATCGCCGCCTGCCTTGCCCGCTGCTGGACAGGGGCTCGGCTGTTGG
GCACTGACAATTCCGTGGTGTTGTCGGGGAAATCATCGTCCTTTCCTTGGCTGCTCGCCTGTGTTGCCAC
CTGGATTCTGCGCGGGACGTCCTTCTGCTACGTCCCTTCGGCCCTCAATCCAGCGGACCTTCCTTCCCGC
GGCCTGCTGCCGGCTCTGCGGCCTCTTCCGCGTCTTCGCCTTCGCCCTCAGACGAGTCGGATCTCCCTTT
GGGCCGCCTCCCCGCGTCGACTTTAAGACCAATGACTTACAAGGCAGCTGTAGATCTTAGCCACTTTTTA
AAAGAAAAGGGGGGACTGGAAGGGCTAATTCACTCCCAACGAAGACAAGATCTGCTTTTTGCTTGTACTG
GGTCTCTCTGGTTAGACCAGATCTGAGCCTGGGAGCTCTCTGGCTAACTAGGGAACCCACTGCTTAAGCC
TCAATAAAGCTTGCCTTGAGTGCTTCAAGTAGTGTGTGCCCGTCTGTTGTGTGACTCTGGTAACTAGAGA
TCCCTCAGACCCTTTTAGTCAGTGTGGAAAATCTCTAGCAGTACGTATAGTAGTTCATGTCATCTTATTA
TTCAGTATTTATAACTTGCAAAGAAATGAATATCAGAGAGTGAGAGGAACTTGTTTATTGCAGCTTATAA
TGGTTACAAATAAAGCAATAGCATCACAAATTTCACAAATAAAGCATTTTTTTCACTGCATTCTAGTTGT
GGTTTGTCCAAACTCATCAATGTATCTTATCATGTCTGGCTCTAGCTATCCCGCCCCTAACTCCGCCCAT
CCCGCCCCTAACTCCGCCCAGTTCCGCCCATTCTCCGCCCCATGGCTGACTAATTTTTTTTATTTATGCA
GAGGCCGAGGCCGCCTCGGCCTCTGAGCTATTCCAGAAGTAGTGAGGAGGCTTTTTTGGAGGCCTAGGGA
CGTACCCAATTCGCCCTATAGTGAGTCGTATTACGCGCGCTCACTGGCCGTCGTTTTACAACGTCGTGAC
TGGGAAAACCCTGGCGTTACCCAACTTAATCGCCTTGCAGCACATCCCCCTTTCGCCAGCTGGCGTAATA
GCGAAGAGGCCCGCACCGATCGCCCTTCCCAACAGTTGCGCAGCCTGAATGGCGAATGGG
[124 nt withheld, positions 7061-7184]
C
[91 nt withheld, positions 7186-7276]
A
[49 nt withheld, positions 7278-7326]
CCTTTGACGTTGGAGTCCACGTTCTTT
[37 nt withheld, positions 7354-7390]
ACCCTATCTCGGTCTATTCTTTTGATTTATAAGGGATTTTGCCGATTTCGGCCTATTGGTTAAAAAATGA
GCTGATTTAACAAAAATTTAACGCGAATTTTAACAAAATATTAACGCTTACAATTTAGGTGGCACTTTTC
GGGGAAATGTGCGCGGAACCCCTATTTGTTTATTTTTCTAAATACATTCAAATATGTATCCGCTCATGAG
ACAATAACCCTGATAAATGCTTCAATAATATTGAAAAAGGAAGAGTATGAGTATTCAACATTTCCGTGTC
GCCCTTATTCCCTTTTTTGCGGCATTTTGCCTTCCTGTTTTTGCTCACCCAGAAACGCTGGTGAAAGTAA
AAGATGCTGAAGATCAGTTGGGTGCACGAGTGGGTTACATCGAACTGGATCTCAACAGCGGTAAGATCCT
TGAGAGTTTTCGCCCCGAAGAACGTTTTCCAATGATGAGCACTTTTAAAGTTCTGCTATGTGGCGCGGTA
TTATCCCGTATTGACGCCGGGCAAGAGCAACTCGGTCGCCGCATACACTATTCTCAGAATGACTTGGTTG
AGTACTCACCAGTCACAGAAAAGCATCTTACGGATGGCATGACAGTAAGAGAATTATGCAGTGCTGCCAT
AACCATGAGTGATAACACTGCGGCCAACTTACTTCTGACAACGATCGGAGGACCGAAGGAGCTAACCGCT
TTTTTGCACAACATGGGGGATCATGTAACTCGCCTTGATCGTTGGGAACCGGAGCTGAATGAAGCCATAC
CAAACGACGAGCGTGACACCACGATGCCTGTAGCAATGGCAACAACGTTGCGCAAACTATTAACTGGCGA
ACTACTTACTCTAGCTTCCCGGCAACAATTAATAGACTGGATGGAGGCGGATAAAGTTGCAGGACCACTT
CTGCGCTCGGCCCTTCCGGCTGGCTGGTTTATTGCTGATAAATCTGGAGCCGGTGAGCGTGGGTCTCGCG
GTATCATTGCAGCACTGGGGCCAGATGGTAAGCCCTCCCGTATCGTAGTTATCTACACGACGGGGAGTCA
GGCAACTATGGATGAACGAAATAGACAGATCGCTGAGATAGGTGCCTCACTGATTAAGCATTGGTAACTG
TCAGACCAAGTTTACTCATATATACTTTAGATTGATTTAAAACTTCATTTTTAATTTAAAAGGATCTAGG
TGAAGATCCTTTTTGATAATCTCATGACCAAAATCCCTTAACGTGAGTTTTCGTTCCACTGAGCGTCAGA
CCCCGTAGAAAAGATCAAAGGATCTTCTTGAGATCCTTTTTTTCTGCGCGTAATCTGCTGCTTGCAAACA
AAAAAACCACCGCTACCAGCGGTGGTTTGTTTGCCGGATCAAGAGCTACCAACTCTTTTTCCGAAGGTAA
CTGGCTTCAGCAGAGCGCAGATACCAAATACTGTTCTTCTAGTGTAGCCGTAGTTAGGCCACCACTTCAA
GAACTCTGTAGCACCGCCTACATACCTCGCTCTGCTAATCCTGTTACCAGTGGCTGCTGCCAGTGGCGAT
AAGTCGTGTCTTACCGGGTTGGACTCAAGACGATAGTTACCGGATAAGGCGCAGCGGTCGGGCTGAACGG
GGGGTTCGTGCACACAGCCCAGCTTGGAGCGAACGACCTACACCGAACTGAGATACCTACAGCGTGAGCT
ATGAGAAAGCGCCACGCTTCCCGAAGGGAGAAAGGCGGACAGGTATCCGGTAAGCGGCAGGGTCGGAACA
GGAGAGCGCACGAGGGAGCTTCCAGGGGGAAACGCCTGGTATCTTTATAGTCCTGTCGGGTTTCGCCACC
TCTGACTTGAGCGTCGATTTTTGTGATGCTCGTCAGGGGGGCGGAGCCTATGGAAAAACGCCAGCAACGC
GGCCTTTTTACGGTTCCTGGCCTTTTGCTGGCCTTTTGCTCACATGTTCTTTCCTGCGTTATCCCCTGAT
TCTGTGGATAACCGTATTACCGCCTTTGAGTGAGCTGATACCGCTCGCCGCAGCCGAACGACCGAGCGCA
GCGAGTCAGTGAGCGAGGAAGCGGAAGAGCGCCCAATACGCAAACCGCCTCTCCCCGCGCGTTGGCCGAT
TCATTAATGCAGCTGGCACGACAGGTTTCCCGACTGGAAAGCGGGCAGTGAGCGCAACGCAATTAATGTG
AGTTAGCTCACTCATTAGGCACCCCAGGCTTTACACTTTATGCTTCCGGCTCGTATGTTGTGTGGAATTG
TGAGCGGATAACAATTTCACACAGGAAACAGCTATGACCATGATTACGCCAAGCGCGCAATTAACCCTCA
CTAAAGGGAACAAAAGCTGGAGCTGCAAGC
