>Addgene plasmid #141896 | TFORF2054 | depositor partial sequence | sequence record 277825 | Insert
ACCGCCACCATGCCCCGATGCCCCGCGGGGGCCATGGACGAGGGGCCCGTGGACCTGCGCACCCGGCCCA
AGGCCGCCGGACTCCCGGGCGCCGCGCTGCCGCTCCGCAAGCGCCCGCTGCGCGCGCCCTCCCCGGAGCC
CGCCGCTCCCCGCGGCGCTGCGGGCCTTGTCGTCCCCCTGGACCCTCTGCGCGGCGGCTGCGACCTGCCG
GCGGTCCCCGGGCCCCCCCACGGCCTGGCCCGGCCGGAGGCGCTTTACTACCCCGGAGCCTTACTGCCTT
TGTACCCCACTCGGGCCATGGGCTCCCCGTTTCCTCTGGTGAACCTGCCTACACCCCTATACCCCATGAT
GTGCCCCATGGAACACCCCCTTTCTGCTGACATCGCCATGGCCACCCGTGCAGATGAGGACGGAGACACG
CCTCTCCATATTGCTGTGGTGCAGGGTAACCTGCCAGCTGTGCACCGGCTGGTCAACCTCTTCCAGCAGG
GGGGCCGGGAGCTCGACATCTACAACAACCTACGGCAGACACCGCTCCACCTGGCTGTGATCACCACATT
ACCGTCTGTGGTCCGGCTCCTGGTGACAGCTGGTGCCAGCCCCATGGCGCTGGACCGCCATGGCCAGACG
GCCGCTCACCTGGCGTGCGAGCACCGCAGCCCGACCTGCCTGCGAGCCCTGCTGGACAGCGCAGCTCCGG
GCACGTTGGACCTGGAGGCCCGCAATTATGACGGGCTCACCGCCCTGCACGTGGCAGTGAACACCGAGTG
CCAAGAAACCGTGCAGCTCTTGCTAGAGCGCGGTGCCGACATCGACGCAGTGGACATTAAGAGCGGCCGC
TCCCCGCTCATCCACGCCGTGGAAAACAACAGCCTTAGCATGGTGCAGCTGCTGCTGCAGCACGGCGCCA
ACGTGAACGCGCAAATGTACTCCGGCAGCTCCGCCCTGCACTCAGCGTCCGGCCGCGGGCTCCTCCCGCT
GGTGCGCACGCTGGTCCGCAGCGGCGCTGACAGCAGCCTCAAGAACTGCCACAACGACACGCCGCTCATG
GTGGCGCGCAGCCGCAGGGTCATCGACATCCTGAGGGGGAAGGCCACCCGGCCTGCTTCCACCTCCCAGC
CAGACCCCTCCCCTGACCGGAGCGCCAACACCTCCCCCGAGAGCAGCAGCCGCCTCAGCTCCAATGGTCT
TCTCTCCGCATCACCATCCTCCTCACCCTCCCAGTCTCCCCCCAGGGACCCCCCTGGATTCCCCATGGCT
CCTCCCAATTTCTTCCTTCCTTCCCCATCTCCACCCGCCTTCCTGCCCTTTGCTGGGGTCCTCCGAGGCC
CTGGCCGGCCGGTGCCCCCCTCCCCAGCTCCAGGAGGCAGCTAGTAATGAACTAGTCCGTAACTTGAAAG
TATTTCGATTTCTTGGCTTTATATATCTTGTGGAAAGGACGAAGATGTTCACTAAGTCGATAGCGG
