>Addgene plasmid #141896 | TFORF2054 | depositor partial sequence | sequence record 277826 | Barcode
AGATGTTCACTAAGTCGATAGCGG
